Addgene plasmid #41493: TAL-2TC3
Depositing lab: Veit Hornung. Depositing organization: Universitaetsklinikum Bonn. Publication: A ligation-independent cloning technique for high-throughput assembly of transcription activator-like effector genes. Schmid-Burgk JL, Schmidt T, Kaiser V, Honing K, Hornung V. Nat Biotechnol. 2012 Dec 16. doi: 10.1038/nbt.2460. PubMed 23242165.
Backbone
  Vector backbone: Custom backbone
  Backbone size w/o insert (bp): 2961
  Vector type: PCR Cloning Vector
Growth in bacteria
  Bacterial resistance: Ampicillin, 100 μg/mL
  Growth temperature: 37°C
  Growth strain: DH10B
  Copy number: High Copy
Gene/Insert
  Gene/Insert name: 2TC3
  Species: Synthetic
  Insert size (bp): 252
  Cloning method: Unknown
  Sequencing primers: 5′ M13_pUC_fwd; 3′ M13_pUC_rev
Terms and licenses: Academic/Nonprofit Terms; Industry Terms: Not Available to Industry
How to cite: TAL-2TC3 was a gift from Veit Hornung (Addgene plasmid # 41493 ; http://n2t.net/addgene:41493 ; RRID:Addgene_41493)
