[The description below was written by a language model from this plasmid's Addgene catalogue record.]
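Description:
TAL-2TC3 is a small, high-copy bacterial plasmid classed as a PCR cloning vector. It is built on a custom backbone of about 2.96 kb and is propagated in E. coli under ampicillin selection. The record does not name the origin of replication. The high copy number and the use of M13/pUC forward and reverse sequencing primers flanking the insert suggest a pUC-style cloning backbone, but this is an inference rather than a stated fact. No feature table is provided, so the exact layout of the backbone elements cannot be described.

The payload is a 252 bp synthetic insert called 2TC3. The plasmid comes from work describing a ligation-independent cloning method for high-throughput assembly of transcription activator-like effector (TALE) genes. TALE DNA-binding domains consist of tandem repeats of roughly 34 amino acids, each recognising one DNA base through its repeat-variable residues. An insert of this size would fit a two-repeat building block, and the name may encode a two-repeat unit, the target bases T and C, and a position in the assembly scheme. The record does not explain the nomenclature, however, so this reading is tentative. No promoter, tag, reporter or eukaryotic expression element is listed, which fits a storage or template module rather than an expression construct.

The plasmid most likely serves as one member of a library of repeat modules. Such fragments would be recovered from the plasmid and joined in a defined order to build custom TALE arrays for designer nucleases or transcriptional regulators. The cloning method used to build this particular plasmid is recorded as unknown.
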