>Addgene plasmid #41493 | TAL-2TC3 | depositor partial sequence | sequence record 55362 | TAL-2TC3 sequence 252 bps
GAATGCCCGGTTGCTCCCTGTCTTGTGTCAAGATCATGGACTGACCCCAGACCAGGTGGTCGCAATCGCC
TCTAACGGTGGGGGAAAGCAAGCCCTGGAAACCGTGCAAAGGTTGTTGCCCGTCCTTTGTCAAGACCACG
GCCTTACACCCGAGCAAGTCGTGGCCATTGCATCACATGACGGTGGCAAACAGGCTCTTGAGACTGTTCA
GAGACTTCTCCCAGTTCTCTGCCAGGCACACGGGCTGCATTC
