>Addgene plasmid #41493 | TAL-2TC3 | addgene partial sequence | sequence record 55912 | M13_pUC_fwd
TCGAGCTCGGTACCTCGCGAATGCATCTAGATCCAAATGAATGCCCGGTTGCTCCCTGTCTTGTGTCAAG
ATCATGGACTGACCCCAGACCAGGTGGTCGCAATCGCCTCTAACGGTGGGGGAAAGCAAGCCCTGGAAAC
CGTGCAAAGGTTGTTGCCCGTCCTTTGTCAAGACCACGGCCTTACACCCGAGCAAGTCGTGGCCATTGCA
TCACATGACGGTGGCAAACAGGCTCTTGAGACTGTTCAGAGACTTCTCCCAGTTCTCTGCCAGGCACACG
GGCTGCATTCCCAAATATCGGATCCCGGGCCCGTCGACTGCAGAGGCCTGCATGCAAGCTTGGCGTAATC
ATGGTCATAGCTGTTTCCTGTGTGAAATTGTTATCCGCTCACAATTCCACACAACATACGAGCCGGAAGC
ATAAAGTGTAAAGCCTGGGGTGCCTAATGAGTGAGCTAACTCACATTAATTGCGTTGCGCTCACTGCCCG
CTTTCCAGTCGGGAAACCTGTCGTGCCAGCTGCATTAATGAATCGGCCAACGCGCGGGGAGAGGCGGTTT
GCGTATTGGGCGCTCTTCCGCTTCCTCGCTCACTGACTCGCTGCGCTCGGTCGTTCGGCTGCGGCGAGCG
GTATCAGCTCACTCAAAGGCGGTAATACGGTTATCCACAGAATCAGGGGATAACGCAGGAAAGAACATGT
GAGCAAAAGGCCAGCAAAAGGCCAGGAACCGTAAAAAGGCCGCGTTGCTGGCGTTTTTCCATAGGCTCCG
CCCCCCTGACGAGCATCACAAAAATCGACGCTCAAGTCAGAGGTGGCGAAACCCGACAGGACTATAAAGA
TACCAGGCGTTTCCCCCTGGAAGCTCCCTCGTGCGCTCTCCTGTTCCGACCCTGCCGCTTACCGGATACC
TGTCCGCC
